Addgene plasmid #157467: pD649-HAsp-LRFN3-COMP5AP-AviTag-9xHis
Purpose: Mammalian expression of cell-surface protein extracellular domain fused to COMP5AP-AviTag-9xHis. Protein is secreted from cells.
Depositing lab: Chris Garcia. Depositing organization: Stanford University. Publication: A Human IgSF Cell-Surface Interactome Reveals a Complex Network of Protein-Protein Interactions. Wojtowicz WM, Vielmetter J, Fernandes RA, Siepe DH, Eastman CL, Chisholm GB, Cox S, Klock H, Anderson PW, Rue SM, Miller JJ, Glaser SM, Bragstad ML, Vance J, Lam AW, Lesley SA, Zinn K, Garcia KC. Cell. 2020 Aug 20;182(4):1027-1043.e17. doi: 10.1016/j.cell.2020.07.025. PubMed 32822567.
Backbone
  Vector backbone: pD649
  Backbone size w/o insert (bp): 7153
  Vector type: Mammalian Expression
Growth in bacteria
  Bacterial resistance: Ampicillin, 100 μg/mL
  Growth temperature: 37°C
  Growth strain: DH5alpha
  Copy number: High Copy
Gene/Insert
  Gene/Insert name: LRFN3
  Species: H. sapiens (human)
  Insert size (bp): 1569
  Entrez Gene: LRFN3 (a.k.a. SALM4, FIGLER1, MGC2656)
  Promoter: CMV/SP6
  Tag / fusion protein: COMP5AP-AviTag-9xHis (C terminal on backbone)
  Cloning method: Restriction Enzyme; 5′ cloning site GCGGCCGC (not destroyed); 3′ cloning site GGCGCGCC (not destroyed)
  Sequencing primers: 5′ ATTTAGGTGACACTATAG; 3′ CGTCGCACTCCATCACGGTG
Resource information
  A portion of this plasmid was derived from a plasmid made by: synthesis by ThermoFisher
Terms and licenses: Academic/Nonprofit Terms; Industry Terms: Not Available to Industry
Depositor comments: Some plasmids in this collection may have an IS4-like element ISVsa5 family transposase upstream of the CMV promoter.
How to cite: pD649-HAsp-LRFN3-COMP5AP-AviTag-9xHis was a gift from Chris Garcia (Addgene plasmid # 157467 ; http://n2t.net/addgene:157467 ; RRID:Addgene_157467)
