[The description below was written by a language model from this plasmid's Addgene catalogue record and pLannotate feature annotations shown in this document.]
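Description:
pD649-HAsp-LRFN3-COMP5AP-AviTag-9xHis is a mammalian expression plasmid built on the pD649 backbone for producing the extracellular domain of human LRFN3 (also known as SALM4) as a secreted, multimerised fusion protein. In bacteria it is maintained as a high-copy plasmid through a ColE1/pUC-type origin and selected with ampicillin via a β-lactamase gene. The annotated sequence also carries an SV40 early promoter and a bacterial EM7 promoter upstream of a puromycin N-acetyltransferase coding region followed by an SV40 polyadenylation signal, which would permit puromycin selection in mammalian cells. Short annotated fragments of KanR, lacZα, ble and an f1 origin appear to be non-functional backbone remnants.

The expression cassette is driven by the CMV enhancer and promoter with part of CMV intron A, followed by an SP6 promoter that can serve for in vitro transcription or as a sequencing primer site. The open reading frame begins with a secretion signal ("HAsp" in the plasmid name; the annotation software matched a short stretch to an immunoglobulin heavy-chain signal sequence). It continues through the LRFN3 ectodomain, which the software matched to the mouse orthologue although the record gives the species as human. Downstream come the pentamerising coiled-coil region of cartilage oligomeric matrix protein (COMP), human placental alkaline phosphatase, an AviTag for enzymatic biotinylation and a polyhistidine tag, ending at a bGH polyadenylation signal. The insert sits between two retained restriction sites, so ectodomains can be exchanged across the collection.

Pentamerisation increases avidity for weak binding partners, and the phosphatase provides an enzymatic readout. This suits the construct to its published use in screening extracellular interactions among human immunoglobulin-superfamily cell-surface proteins. The depositor notes that some plasmids in this collection may carry an IS4-like transposase insertion upstream of the CMV promoter; none is annotated in this record.
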