Features (pLannotate 1.2.2; 24 found; start..end, strand, type, name):
    119..143     -  CDS            KanR (fragment): aminoglycoside phosphotransferase; aph(3')-Ia; confers resistance to kanamycin
    254..842     +  rep_origin     ori: high-copy-number ColE1/pMB1/pBR322/pUC origin of replication
   1067..1084    +  terminator     rrnB T2 terminator (fragment): transcription terminator T2 from the E. coli rrnB gene
   1109..1128    -  CDS            lacZα (fragment): LacZα fragment of β-galactosidase; lacZ fragment
   1584..1600    +  protein_bind   lac operator: The lac repressor binds to the lac operator to inhibit transcription in E. coli. This inhibition can be relieved by adding lactose or isopropyl-β-D-thiogalactopyranoside (IPTG). lac repressor encoded by lacI
   1843..2146    +  enhancer       CMV enhancer: human cytomegalovirus immediate early enhancer
   2147..2350    +  promoter       CMV promoter: human cytomegalovirus (CMV) immediate early promoter
   2486..2529    +  intron         CMV intron (fragment): modified intron A from human cytomegalovirus
   2581..2599    +  promoter       SP6 promoter: promoter for bacteriophage SP6 RNA polymerase
   2603..2640    +  CDS            IgH signal sequence (fragment): signal sequence from the mouse immunoglobulin heavy chain variable region
   2710..4317    +  CDS            Lrfn3 (fragment): LRFN3_MOUSE - Also known as Salm4. Experimental evidence at protein level: Swiss-Prot protein existence level 1. Cell adhesion molecule that mediates homophilic cell-cell adhesion in a Ca(2+)-independent manner. Promotes neurite outgrowth in hippocampal neurons. From Mus musculus (Mouse).
   4414..4593    +  CDS            Comp (fragment): COMP_RAT - Experimental evidence at protein level: Swiss-Prot protein existence level 1. May play a role in the structural integrity of cartilage via its interaction with other extracellular matrix proteins such as the collagens and fibronectin. Can mediate the interaction of chondrocytes with the cartilage extracellular matrix through interaction with cell surface integrin receptors. Could play a role in the pathogenesis of osteoarthritis. Potent suppressor of apoptosis in both primary chondrocytes and transformed cells. Suppresses apoptosis by blocking the activation of caspase-3 and by indu
   4581..6033    +  CDS            SEAP (fragment): secreted alkaline phosphatase from human placenta The natural enzyme has a C-terminal transmembrane sequence that is replaced by a GPI anchor.
   6058..6099    +  CDS            AviTag™ (fragment): peptide tag that allows for enzymatic biotinylation
   6103..6126    +  CDS            8xHis: 8xHis affinity tag
   6272..6383    +  polyA_signal   bGH poly(A) signal: bovine growth hormone polyadenylation signal
   6384..6492    +  rep_origin     f1 ori (fragment): f1 bacteriophage origin of replication; arrow indicates direction of (+) strand synthesis
   6506..6835    +  promoter       SV40 promoter: SV40 enhancer and early promoter
   6883..6930    +  promoter       EM7 promoter: synthetic bacterial promoter&nbsp
   6949..7548    +  CDS            PuroR (fragment): puromycin N-acetyltransferase; pac from Streptomyces; confers resistance to puromycin
   7558..7683    +  CDS            ble (fragment): BLE_KLEPN - Experimental evidence at protein level: Swiss-Prot protein existence level 1. Binding protein with a strong affinity to the bleomycin family of antibiotics. Binds to CL990; an antimitotic-antibiotic compound. From Klebsiella pneumoniae.
   7678..7799    +  polyA_signal   SV40 poly(A) signal: SV40 polyadenylation signal
   7852..8712    -  CDS            AmpR: β-lactamase; bla; confers resistance to ampicillin, carbenicillin, and related antibiotics
   8715..89      -  promoter       AmpR promoter (fragment) (across the origin): bla
>Addgene plasmid #157467 | pD649-HAsp-LRFN3-COMP5AP-AviTag-9xHis | depositor full sequence | sequence record 304043 | Full Sequence
TTTCAATATTATTGAAGCATTTATCAGGGTTATTGTCTCATGAGCGGATACATATTTGAATGTATTTAGA
AAAATAAACAAATAGGGGTCAGTGTTACAACCAATTAACCAATTCTGAACATTATCGCGAGCCCATTTAT
ACCTGAATATGGCTCATAACACCCCTTGCTCATGACCAAAATCCCTTAACGTGAGTTACGCGCGCGTCGT
TCCACTGAGCGTCAGACCCCGTAGAAAAGATCAAAGGATCTTCTTGAGATCCTTTTTTTCTGCGCGTAAT
CTGCTGCTTGCAAACAAAAAAACCACCGCTACCAGCGGTGGTTTGTTTGCCGGATCAAGAGCTACCAACT
CTTTTTCCGAAGGTAACTGGCTTCAGCAGAGCGCAGATACCAAATACTGTTCTTCTAGTGTAGCCGTAGT
TAGCCCACCACTTCAAGAACTCTGTAGCACCGCCTACATACCTCGCTCTGCTAATCCTGTTACCAGTGGC
TGCTGCCAGTGGCGATAAGTCGTGTCTTACCGGGTTGGACTCAAGACGATAGTTACCGGATAAGGCGCAG
CGGTCGGGCTGAACGGGGGGTTCGTGCACACAGCCCAGCTTGGAGCGAACGACCTACACCGAACTGAGAT
ACCTACAGCGTGAGCTATGAGAAAGCGCCACGCTTCCCGAAGGGAGAAAGGCGGACAGGTATCCGGTAAG
CGGCAGGGTCGGAACAGGAGAGCGCACGAGGGAGCTTCCAGGGGGAAACGCCTGGTATCTTTATAGTCCT
GTCGGGTTTCGCCACCTCTGACTTGAGCGTCGATTTTTGTGATGCTCGTCAGGGGGGCGGAGCCTATGGA
AAAACGCCAGCAACGCGGCCTTTTTACGGTTCCTGGCCTTTTGCTGGCCTTTTGCTCACATGTTCTTTCC
TGCGTTATCCCCTGATTCTGTGGATAACCGTATTACCGCCTTTGAGTGAGCTGATACCGCTCGCCGCAGC
CGAACGACCGAGCGCAGCGAGTCAGTGAGCGAGGAAGCGGAAGGCGAGAGTAGGGAACTGCCAGGCATCA
AACTAAGCAGAAGGCCCCTGACGGATGGCCTTTTTGCGTTTCTACAAACTCTTTCTGTGTTGTAAAACGA
CGGCCAGTCTTAAGCTCGGGCCCCCTGGGCGGTTCTGATAACGAGTAATCGTTAATCCGCAAATAACGTA
AAAACCCGCTTCGGCGGGTTTTTTTATGGGGGGAGTTTAGGGAAAGAGCATTTGTCAGAATATTTAAGGG
CGCCTGTCACTTTGCTTGATATATGAGAATTATTTAACCTTATAAATGAGAAAAAAGCAACGCACTTTAA
ATAAGATACGTTGCTTTTTCGATTGATGAACACCTATAATTAAACTATTCATCTATTATTTATGATTTTT
TGTATATACAATATTTCTAGTTTGTTAAAGAGAATTAAGAAAATAAATCTCGAAAATAATAAAGGGAAAA
TCAGTTTTTGATATCAAAATTATACATGTCAACGATAATACAAAATATAATACAAACTATAAGATGTTAT
CAGTATTTATTATCATTTAGAATAAATTTTGTGTCGCCCTTAATTGTGAGCGGATAACAATTACGAGCTT
CATGCACAGTGGCGTTGACTCAATATTGGCCATTAGCCATATTATTCATTGGTTATATAGCATAAATCAA
TATTGGCTATTGGCCATTGCATACGTTGTATCTATATCATAATATGTACATTTATATTGGCTCATGTCCA
ATATGACCGCCATGTTGGCATTGATTATTGACTAGTTATTAATAGTAATCAATTACGGGGTCATTAGTTC
ATAGCCCATATATGGAGTTCCGCGTTACATAACTTACGGTAAATGGCCCGCCTGGCTGACCGCCCAACGA
CCCCCGCCCATTGACGTCAATAATGACGTATGTTCCCATAGTAACGCCAATAGGGACTTTCCATTGACGT
CAATGGGTGGAGTATTTACGGTAAACTGCCCACTTGGCAGTACATCAAGTGTATCATATGCCAAGTACGC
CCCCTATTGACGTCAATGACGGTAAATGGCCCGCCTGGCATTATGCCCAGTACATGACCTTATGGGACTT
TCCTACTTGGCAGTACATCTACGTATTAGTCATCGCTATTACCATGGTGATGCGGTTTTGGCAGTACATC
AATGGGCGTGGATAGCGGTTTGACTCACGGGGATTTCCAAGTCTCCACCCCATTGACGTCAATGGGAGTT
TGTTTTGGCACCAAAATCAACGGGACTTTCCAAAATGTCGTAACAACTCCGCCCCATTGACGCAAATGGG
CGGTAGGCGTGTACGGTGGGAGGTCTATATAAGCAGAGCTCGTTTAGTGAACCGTCAGATCGCCTGGAGA
CGCCATCCACGCTGTTTTGACCTCCATAGAAGACACCGGGACCGATCCAGCCTCCGCGGCCGGGAACGGT
GCATTGGAACGCGGATTCCCCGTGCCAAGAGTGACGTAAGTACCGCCTATAGAGTCTATAGGCCCACCCC
CTTGGCTTCGTTAGAACGCGGCTACAATTAATACATAACCTTATGTATCATACACATACGATTTAGGTGA
CACTATAGAATAACATCCACTTTGCCTTTCTCTCCACAGGTGTCCACTCCCAGGTCCAACTGCACCTCGG
TTCTATCGAAAACGCGCCTGCTAGCGCCACCATGAAGACCATCATTGCCCTGAGCTACATCTTCTGCCTG
GTGTTCGCTGCGGCCGCCAGTTCTCCTCCTCAATCTGCCACACCTTCTCCATGTCCTCGGAGATGCAGAT
GCCAGACACAGAGCCTGCCTCTGAGCGTTTTGTGTCCTGGTGCCGGCCTGCTGTTTGTGCCTCCTAGTCT
GGATAGACGGGCCGCTGAACTGAGACTGGCCGACAACTTTATCGCCAGCGTGCGGAGAAGAGATCTGGCC
AATATGACAGGCCTGCTGCACCTGAGCCTGAGCCGGAATACCATTAGACATGTGGCCGCTGGCGCCTTCG
CTGATCTGAGAGCACTTAGAGCCCTGCACCTGGACGGCAACAGACTGACATCTCTCGGAGAGGGCCAGCT
GAGAGGCCTGGTCAATCTGAGACACCTGATCCTGTCCAACAACCAGCTGGCTGCTCTTGCTGCTGGCGCC
CTGGATGATTGTGCCGAGACACTGGAAGATCTGGACCTGAGCTACAACAACCTGGAACAGCTGCCCTGGG
AAGCCCTGGGCAGACTGGGAAATGTGAATACCCTGGGCCTCGACCACAACCTGCTGGCCTCTGTTCCAGC
CGGCGCTTTTAGCAGACTGCACAAGCTGGCCAGACTGGACATGACCAGCAACCGGCTGACCACCATTCCT
CCAGATCCTCTGTTCAGCAGGCTGCCCCTGCTGGCTAGACCTAGAGGATCTCCTGCTTCTGCCCTGGTGC
TGGCTTTTGGCGGAAATCCCCTGCACTGCAACTGCGAACTTGTGTGGCTGCGCAGACTGGCCAGAGAGGA
TGATCTGGAAGCCTGCGCTTCTCCACCAGCTCTCGGCGGCAGATATTTTTGGGCTGTGGGCGAAGAGGAA
TTCGTGTGCGAGCCTCCTGTGGTCACCCACAGATCTCCACCTCTTGCTGTGCCAGCAGGCAGACCAGCTG
CTCTGAGATGTAGAGCCGTGGGCGATCCCGAGCCTAGAGTCAGATGGGTTTCACCCCAAGGCAGACTGCT
GGGCAACAGCAGCAGAGCCAGAGCCTTTCCTAACGGCACCCTGGAACTGCTGGTCACAGAACCTGGCGAC
GGCGGCATCTTTACATGTATCGCCGCTAATGCTGCCGGCGAAGCCACAGCTGCAGTGGAACTTACAGTGG
GCCCTCCACCTCCTCCACAGCTGGCCAATTCTACCAGCTGCGACCCTCCTAGAGATGGCGACCCTGATGC
TCTGACACCTCCTAGTGCTGCCAGCGCCTCTGCCAAAGTGGCTGATACAGGCCCTCCTACCGACAGAGGC
GTGCAAGTGACAGAACATGGCGCTACAGCTGCACTGGTGCAGTGGCCCGACCAAAGACCTATTCCTGGCA
TCAGAATGTACCAGATCCAGTACAACAGCTCCGCCGACGACATCCTGGTGTACAGAATGATCCCCGCCGA
GTCCAGAAGCTTCCTGCTGACTGATCTGGCCTCCGGCAGAACCTACGATCTGTGTGTGCTGGCCGTGTAC
GAGGATTCTGCCACAGGACTGACCGCCACAAGACCTGTGGGATGCGCCAGATTTTCCACCGAGCCAGCTC
TCAGACCTTGTGGCGCTCCTCACGCTCCATTTCTCGGCGGAACAATGGGCGCGCCGGAAGATCAAGTTGA
TCCAAGATTGATTGATGGCAAGGGCGGATCTCTGGAGGTGCTGTTCCAGGGACCAGGCGGAAGCGGCAAT
CCCGGCGGCGATCTGGCCCCCCAGATGCTGCGCGAGCTGCAGGAGACCAATGCCGCCCTGCAGGACGTGC
GCGAGCTGCTGCGCCACCGCGTGAAGGAGATCACCTTCCTGAAGAACACCGTGATGGAGTGCGACGCCTG
CGGTATGCAGCCCTCTAGAGGCTCCGGCTCCATCATCCCAGTTGAGGAGGAGAACCCGGACTTCTGGAAC
CGCGAGGCAGCCGAGGCCCTGGGTGCCGCCAAGAAGCTGCAGCCTGCACAGACAGCCGCCAAGAACCTCA
TCATCTTCCTGGGCGATGGGATGGGGGTGTCTACGGTGACAGCTGCCAGGATCCTAAAAGGGCAGAAGAA
GGACAAACTGGGGCCTGAGATACCCCTGGCCATGGACCGCTTCCCATATGTGGCTCTGTCCAAGACATAC
AATGTAGACAAACATGTGCCAGACAGTGGAGCCACAGCCACGGCCTACCTGTGCGGGGTCAAGGGCAACT
TCCAGACCATTGGCTTGAGTGCAGCCGCCCGCTTTAACCAGTGCAACACGACACGCGGCAACGAGGTCAT
CTCCGTGATGAATCGGGCCAAGAAAGCAGGGAAGTCAGTGGGAGTGGTAACCACCACACGAGTGCAGCAC
GCCTCGCCAGCCGGCACCTACGCCCACACGGTGAACCGCAACTGGTACTCGGACGCCGACGTGCCTGCCT
CGGCCCGCCAGGAGGGGTGCCAGGACATCGCTACGCAGCTCATCTCCAACATGGACATTGACGTGATCCT
AGGTGGAGGCCGAAAGTACATGTTTCGCATGGGAACCCCAGACCCTGAGTACCCAGATGACTACAGCCAA
GGTGGGACCAGGCTGGACGGGAAGAATCTGGTGCAGGAATGGCTGGCGAAGCGCCAGGGTGCCCGGTATG
TGTGGAACCGCACTGAGCTCATGCAGGCTTCCCTGGACCCGTCTGTGACCCATCTCATGGGTCTCTTTGA
GCCTGGAGACATGAAATACGAGATCCACCGAGACTCCACACTGGACCCCTCCCTGATGGAGATGACAGAG
GCTGCCCTGCGCCTGCTGAGCAGGAACCCCCGCGGCTTCTTCCTCTTCGTGGAGGGTGGTCGCATCGACC
ATGGTCATCATGAAAGCAGGGCTTACCGGGCACTGACTGAGACGATCATGTTCGACGACGCCATTGAGAG
GGCGGGCCAGCTCACCAGCGAGGAGGACACGCTGAGCCTCGTCACTGCCGACCACTCCCACGTCTTCTCC
TTCGGAGGCTACCCCCTGCGAGGGAGCTCCATCTTCGGGCTGGCCCCTGGCAAGGCCCGGGACAGGAAGG
CCTACACGGTCCTCCTATACGGAAACGGTCCAGGCTATGTGCTCAAGGACGGCGCCCGGCCGGATGTTAC
CGAGAGCGAGAGCGGGAGCCCCGAGTATCGGCAGCAGTCAGCAGTGCCCCTGGACGAAGAGACCCACGCA
GGCGAGGACGTGGCGGTGTTCGCGCGCGGCCCGCAGGCGCACCTGGTTCACGGCGTGCAGGAGCAGACCT
TCATAGCGCACGTCATGGCCTTCGCCGCCTGCCTGGAGCCCTACACCGCCTGCGACCTGGCGCCCCCCGC
CGGCACCACCGACGCCGCGCACCCGGGTGGCGGAGGACTGAACGACATCTTCGAGGCTCAGAAAATCGAA
TGGCACGAACATCACCATCACCATCACCATCACCATTAAGGCCGGCCTGTAGTCACTGGCACAACGCGTT
ACCCGGTAAGCCAATCGGGTATACACGGTCGTCATACTGCAGACAGGGTTCTTCTACTTTGCAAGATAGT
CTTGAGTAGTAAAATAAATAGATAGAGAAAATCAGCCTCGACTGTGCCTTCTAGTTGCCAGCCATCTGTT
GTTTGCCCCTCCCCCGTGCCTTCCTTGACCCTGGAAGGTGCCACTCCCACTGTCCTTTCCTAATAAAATG
AGGAAATTGCATCACAACACTCAACCCTATCTCGGTCTATTCTTTTGATTTATAAGGGATTTTGCCGATT
TCGGCCTATTGGTTAAAAAATGAGCTGATTTAACAAAAATTTAACGCGAATTAATTCTGTGGAATGTGTG
TCAGTTAGGGTGTGGAAAGTCCCCAGGCTCCCCAGCAGGCAGAAGTATGCAAAGCATGCATCTCAATTAG
TCAGCAACCAGGTGTGGAAAGTCCCCAGGCTCCCCAGCAGGCAGAAGTATGCAAAGCATGCATCTCAATT
AGTCAGCAACCATAGTCCCGCCCCTAACTCCGCCCATCCCGCCCCTAACTCCGCCCAGTTCCGCCCATTC
TCCGCCCCATGGCTGACTAATTTTTTTTATTTATGCAGAGGCCGAGGCCGCCTCTGCCTCTGAGCTATTC
CAGAAGTAGTGAGGAGGCTTTTTTGGAGGCCTAGGCTTTTGCAAAAAGCTCCCGGGAGCTTGTATATCCA
TTTTCGGATCTGATCAGCACGTGTTGACAATTAATCATCGGCATAGTATATCGGCATAGTATAATACGAC
AAGGTGAGGAACTAAACCATGACCGAGTACAAGCCCACGGTGCGCCTCGCCACCCGCGACGACGTCCCCA
GGGCCGTACGCACCCTCGCCGCCGCGTTCGCCGACTACCCCGCCACGCGCCACACCGTCGATCCGGACCG
CCACATCGAGCGGGTCACCGAGCTGCAAGAACTCTTCCTCACGCGCGTCGGGCTCGACATCGGCAAGGTG
TGGGTCGCGGACGACGGCGCCGCGGTGGCGGTCTGGACCACGCCGGAGAGCGTCGAAGCGGGGGCGGTGT
TCGCCGAGATCGGCCCGCGCATGGCCGAGTTGAGCGGTTCCCGGCTGGCCGCGCAGCAACAGATGGAAGG
CCTCCTGGCGCCGCACCGGCCCAAGGAGCCCGCGTGGTTCCTGGCCACCGTCGGCGTCTCGCCCGACCAC
CAGGGCAAGGGTCTGGGCAGCGCCGTCGTGCTCCCCGGAGTGGAGGCGGCCGAGCGCGCCGGGGTGCCCG
CCTTCCTGGAGACATCCGCGCCCCGCAACCTCCCCTTCTACGAGCGGCTCGGCTTCACCGTCACCGCCGA
CGTCGAGGTGCCCGAAGGACCGCGCACCTGGTGCATGACCCGCAAGCCCGGTGCCTGACACGTGCTACGA
GATTTCGATTCCACCGCCGCCTTCTATGAAAGGTTGGGCTTCGGAATCGTTTTCCGGGACGCCGGCTGGA
TGATCCTCCAGCGCGGGGATCTCATGCTGGAGTTCTTCGCCCACCCCAACTTGTTTATTGCAGCTTATAA
TGGTTACAAATAAAGCAATAGCATCACAAATTTCACAAATAAAGCATTTTTTTCACTGCATTCTAGTTGT
GGTTTGTCCAAACTCATCAATGTATCTTATCATGTCTGTATACCGTCGACCTCTAGCTAGAGCTTGGCGT
AATCATGGTCATTACCAATGCTTAATCAGTGAGGCACCTATCTCAGCGATCTGTCTATTTCGTTCATCCA
TAGTTGCCTGACTCCCCGTCGTGTAGATAACTACGATACGGGAGGGCTTACCATCTGGCCCCAGCGCTGC
GATGATACCGCGAGAACCACGCTCACCGGCTCCGGATTTATCAGCAATAAACCAGCCAGCCGGAAGGGCC
GAGCGCAGAAGTGGTCCTGCAACTTTATCCGCCTCCATCCAGTCTATTAATTGTTGCCGGGAAGCTAGAG
TAAGTAGTTCGCCAGTTAATAGTTTGCGCAACGTTGTTGCCATCGCTACAGGCATCGTGGTGTCACGCTC
GTCGTTTGGTATGGCTTCATTCAGCTCCGGTTCCCAACGATCAAGGCGAGTTACATGATCCCCCATGTTG
TGCAAAAAAGCGGTTAGCTCCTTCGGTCCTCCGATCGTTGTCAGAAGTAAGTTGGCCGCAGTGTTATCAC
TCATGGTTATGGCAGCACTGCATAATTCTCTTACTGTCATGCCATCCGTAAGATGCTTTTCTGTGACTGG
TGAGTACTCAACCAAGTCATTCTGAGAATAGTGTATGCGGCGACCGAGTTGCTCTTGCCCGGCGTCAATA
CGGGATAATACCGCGCCACATAGCAGAACTTTAAAAGTGCTCATCATTGGAAAACGTTCTTCGGGGCGAA
AACTCTCAAGGATCTTACCGCTGTTGAGATCCAGTTCGATGTAACCCACTCGTGCACCCAACTGATCTTC
AGCATCTTTTACTTTCACCAGCGTTTCTGGGTGAGCAAAAACAGGAAGGCAAAATGCCGCAAAAAAGGGA
ATAAGGGCGACACGGAAATGTTGAATACTCATATTCTTCCTT
