>Addgene plasmid #157467 | pD649-HAsp-LRFN3-COMP5AP-AviTag-9xHis | depositor partial sequence | sequence record 304044 | insert (extracellular domain)
AGTTCTCCTCCTCAATCTGCCACACCTTCTCCATGTCCTCGGAGATGCAGATGCCAGACACAGAGCCTGC
CTCTGAGCGTTTTGTGTCCTGGTGCCGGCCTGCTGTTTGTGCCTCCTAGTCTGGATAGACGGGCCGCTGA
ACTGAGACTGGCCGACAACTTTATCGCCAGCGTGCGGAGAAGAGATCTGGCCAATATGACAGGCCTGCTG
CACCTGAGCCTGAGCCGGAATACCATTAGACATGTGGCCGCTGGCGCCTTCGCTGATCTGAGAGCACTTA
GAGCCCTGCACCTGGACGGCAACAGACTGACATCTCTCGGAGAGGGCCAGCTGAGAGGCCTGGTCAATCT
GAGACACCTGATCCTGTCCAACAACCAGCTGGCTGCTCTTGCTGCTGGCGCCCTGGATGATTGTGCCGAG
ACACTGGAAGATCTGGACCTGAGCTACAACAACCTGGAACAGCTGCCCTGGGAAGCCCTGGGCAGACTGG
GAAATGTGAATACCCTGGGCCTCGACCACAACCTGCTGGCCTCTGTTCCAGCCGGCGCTTTTAGCAGACT
GCACAAGCTGGCCAGACTGGACATGACCAGCAACCGGCTGACCACCATTCCTCCAGATCCTCTGTTCAGC
AGGCTGCCCCTGCTGGCTAGACCTAGAGGATCTCCTGCTTCTGCCCTGGTGCTGGCTTTTGGCGGAAATC
CCCTGCACTGCAACTGCGAACTTGTGTGGCTGCGCAGACTGGCCAGAGAGGATGATCTGGAAGCCTGCGC
TTCTCCACCAGCTCTCGGCGGCAGATATTTTTGGGCTGTGGGCGAAGAGGAATTCGTGTGCGAGCCTCCT
GTGGTCACCCACAGATCTCCACCTCTTGCTGTGCCAGCAGGCAGACCAGCTGCTCTGAGATGTAGAGCCG
TGGGCGATCCCGAGCCTAGAGTCAGATGGGTTTCACCCCAAGGCAGACTGCTGGGCAACAGCAGCAGAGC
CAGAGCCTTTCCTAACGGCACCCTGGAACTGCTGGTCACAGAACCTGGCGACGGCGGCATCTTTACATGT
ATCGCCGCTAATGCTGCCGGCGAAGCCACAGCTGCAGTGGAACTTACAGTGGGCCCTCCACCTCCTCCAC
AGCTGGCCAATTCTACCAGCTGCGACCCTCCTAGAGATGGCGACCCTGATGCTCTGACACCTCCTAGTGC
TGCCAGCGCCTCTGCCAAAGTGGCTGATACAGGCCCTCCTACCGACAGAGGCGTGCAAGTGACAGAACAT
GGCGCTACAGCTGCACTGGTGCAGTGGCCCGACCAAAGACCTATTCCTGGCATCAGAATGTACCAGATCC
AGTACAACAGCTCCGCCGACGACATCCTGGTGTACAGAATGATCCCCGCCGAGTCCAGAAGCTTCCTGCT
GACTGATCTGGCCTCCGGCAGAACCTACGATCTGTGTGTGCTGGCCGTGTACGAGGATTCTGCCACAGGA
CTGACCGCCACAAGACCTGTGGGATGCGCCAGATTTTCCACCGAGCCAGCTCTCAGACCTTGTGGCGCTC
CTCACGCTCCATTTCTCGGCGGAACAATG
